Addgene plasmid #192305: pEN_TT 3xFLAG-Linker
Purpose: Gateway entry vector for cloning
Depositing lab: Kevin Janes. Depositing organization: University of Virginia. Publication: Nucleocytoplasmic transport of active HER2 causes fractional escape from the DCIS-like state. Wang L, Paudel BB, McKnight RA, Janes KA. Nat Commun. 2023 Apr 13;14(1):2110. doi: 10.1038/s41467-023-37914-x. PubMed 37055441.
Backbone
  Vector backbone: pEN_TTmiRC2-3xFLAG
  Backbone manufacturer: Addgene #25752
  Vector type: Gateway entry vector
Growth in bacteria
  Bacterial resistance: Gentamicin, 10 μg/mL
  Growth temperature: 37°C
  Growth strain: DH5alpha
  Copy number: High Copy
Gene/Insert
  Gene/Insert name: Linker
  Species: Other
  Tag / fusion protein: 3xFLAG (N terminal on insert)
  Cloning method: Restriction Enzyme; 5′ cloning site SpeI (not destroyed); 3′ cloning site MfeI (not destroyed)
Terms and licenses: Academic/Nonprofit Terms; Industry Terms: Not Available to Industry
How to cite: pEN_TT 3xFLAG-Linker was a gift from Kevin Janes (Addgene plasmid # 192305 ; http://n2t.net/addgene:192305 ; RRID:Addgene_192305)
