[The description below was written by a language model from this plasmid's Addgene catalogue record and pLannotate feature annotations shown in this document.]
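Description:
pEN_TT 3xFLAG-Linker is a small (about 3.9 kb) Gateway entry vector derived from pEN_TTmiRC2-3xFLAG and intended as a cloning intermediate for building tetracycline-regulated, epitope-tagged expression cassettes. It replicates in E. coli from a high-copy ColE1/pUC-type origin and is selected with gentamicin. Resistance comes from the aacC1 gentamicin acetyltransferase gene, driven by a class 1 integron Pc promoter. The feature table shows this gentamicin cassette sitting between two fragments of a kanamycin resistance gene, which suggests the original KanR marker was disrupted by its insertion, so kanamycin selection should not be assumed. The rrnB T1 and T2 terminators lie upstream of the Gateway cassette, where they would insulate it from read-through transcription from the backbone.

The transferable unit lies between attL1 and attL2. It contains the tight TRE promoter (seven tet operators fused to a minimal CMV promoter), followed by a 3xFLAG coding sequence with its enterokinase cleavage site, and then a short "Linker" insert cloned between SpeI and MfeI sites, both of which are retained. The record does not describe the linker's composition. With the tag positioned N-terminal to the insert, the retained sites presumably allow an open reading frame to be placed in frame with 3xFLAG. An LR Clonase reaction would then move the whole promoter–tag–insert module into an attR-containing destination vector, giving doxycycline-responsive expression in cells that supply a Tet transactivator. No polyadenylation signal or transactivator is annotated within the entry cassette, so these would have to come from the destination vector or the host cell line.
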