Features (pLannotate 1.2.2; 12 found; start..end, strand, type, name):
     67..166     +  protein_bind   attL1: mutant version of attL; recombination site for the Gateway® LR reaction LR Clonase™
    198..512     +  promoter       tight TRE promoter: Tet-responsive promoter PTight, consisting of seven tet operator sequences followed by the minimal CMV promoter
    521..586     +  CDS            3xFLAG: three tandem FLAG® epitope tags, followed by an enterokinase cleavage site
    694..793     -  protein_bind   attL2: mutant version of attL; recombination site for the Gateway® LR reaction LR Clonase™
    916..1542    +  CDS            KanR (fragment): aminoglycoside phosphotransferase; aph(3')-Ia; confers resistance to kanamycin in bacteria or G418 (Geneticin®) in eukaryotes
   1576..2109    -  CDS            GmR: gentamycin acetyltransferase; aacC1; confers resistance to gentamycin
   2298..2326    -  promoter       Pc promoter: intI1 (promoter lies within the coding sequence); class 1 integron promoter
   2304..2651    -  CDS            YPR2_ECOLX (fragment): Protein predicted: Swiss-Prot protein existence level 4. From Escherichia coli.
   2656..2840    +  CDS            KanR (fragment): aminoglycoside phosphotransferase; aph(3')-Ia; confers resistance to kanamycin in bacteria or G418 (Geneticin®) in eukaryotes
   2983..3571    +  rep_origin     ori: high-copy-number ColE1/pMB1/pBR322/pUC origin of replication
   3739..3782    -  terminator     rrnB T1 terminator: Escherichia coli rrnB; transcription terminator T1 from the E. coli rrnB gene
   3914..17      +  terminator     rrnB T2 terminator (across the origin): transcription terminator T2 from the E. coli rrnB gene
>Addgene plasmid #192305 | pEN_TT 3xFLAG-Linker | addgene full sequence | sequence record 375654 | Addgene NGS Result
CTGACGGATGGCCTTTTTGCGTTTCTACAAACTCTTCCTGTTAGTTAGTTACTTAAGCTCGGGCCCCAAA
TAATGATTTTATTTTGACTGATAGTGACCTGTTCGTTGCAACAAATTGATAAGCAATGCTTTTTTATAAT
GCCAACTTTGTACAAAAAAGCAGGCTTTAAAGGAACCAATTCAGTCGACTGGATCCCGAGTTTACTCCCT
ATCAGTGATAGAGAACGTATGTCGAGTTTACTCCCTATCAGTGATAGAGAACGATGTCGAGTTTACTCCC
TATCAGTGATAGAGAACGTATGTCGAGTTTACTCCCTATCAGTGATAGAGAACGTATGTCGAGTTTACTC
CCTATCAGTGATAGAGAACGTATGTCGAGTTTATCCCTATCAGTGATAGAGAACGTATGTCGAGTTTACT
CCCTATCAGTGATAGAGAACGTATGTCGAGGTAGGCGTGTACGGTGGGAGGCCTATATAAGCAGAGCTCG
TTTAGTGAACCGTCAGATCGCCACTAGATGGACTACAAAGACCATGACGGTGATTATAAAGATCATGACA
TCGATTACAAGGATGACGATGACAAGACTAGTGGTACCACCGGTGAATTCCACGTGAAGCTTCCATGGCT
CGAGCCCGGGTACGTAACGCGTGCATGCCAATTGGAAGACTAATGCGTTTTCGAGATATCTAGACCCAGC
TTTCTTGTACAAAGTTGGCATTATAAGAAAGCATTGCTTATCAATTTGTTGCAACGAACAGGTCACTATC
AGTCAAAATAAAATCATTATTTGCCATCCAGCTGCAGCTCTGGCCCGTGTCTCAAAATCTCTGATGTTAC
ATTGCACAAGATAAAAATATATCATCATGAACAATAAAACTGTCTGCTTACATAAACAGTAATACAAGGG
GTGTTATGAGCCATATTCAACGGGAAACGTCGAGGCCGCGATTAAATTCCAACATGGATGCTGATTTATA
TGGGTATAAATGGGCTCGCGATAATGTCGGGCAATCAGGTGCGACAATCTATCGCTTGTATGGGAAGCCC
GATGCGCCAGAGTTGTTTCTGAAACATGGCAAAGGTAGCGTTGCCAATGATGTTACAGATGAGATGGTCA
GACTAAACTGGCTGACGGAATTTATGCCTCTTCCGACCATCAAGCATTTTATCCGTACTCCTGATGATGC
ATGGTTACTCACCACTGCGATCCCCGGAAAAACAGCATTCCAGGTATTAGAAGAATATCCTGATTCAGGT
GAAAATATTGTTGATGCGCTGGCAGTGTCCCTGCGCCGGTTGCATTCGATTCCTGTTTGTAATTGTCCTT
TTAACAGCGATCGCGTATTTCGTCTCGCTCAGGCGCAATCACGAATGAATAACGGTTTGGTTGATGCGAG
TGATTTTGATGACGAGCGTAATGGCTGGCCTGTTGAACAAGTCTGGAAAGAAATGCATAAACTTTTGCCA
TTCTCACCGGATTCAGTCGTCACTCATGGTGATTTCTCACTTGATAACCTTATTTTTGACGAGGGGAAAT
TAGGCCGGGAAGCCGATCTCGGCTTGAACGAATTGTTAGGTGGCGGTACTTGGGTCGATATCAAAGTGCA
TCACTTCTTCCCGTATGCCCAACTTTGTATAGAGAGCCACTGCGGGATCGTCACCGTAATCTGCTTGCAC
GTAGATCACATAAGCACCAAGCGCGTTGGCCTCATGCTTGAGGAGATTGATGAGCGCGGTGGCAATGCCC
TGCCTCCGGTGCTCGCCGGAGACTGCGAGATCATAGATATAGATCTCACTACGCGGCTGCTCAAACTTGG
GCAGAACGTAAGCCGCGAGAGCGCCAACAACCGCTTCTTGGTCGAAGGCAGCAAGCGCGATGAATGTCTT
ACTACGGAGCAAGTTCCCGAGGTAATCGGAGTCCGGCTGATGTTGGGAGTAGGTGGCTACGTCTCCGAAC
TCACGACCGAAAAGATCAAGAGCAGCCCGCATGGATTTGACTTGGTCAGGGCCGAGCCTACATGTGCGAA
TGATGCCCATACTTGAGCCACCTAACTTTGTTTTAGGGCGACTGCCCTGCTGCGTAACATCGTTGCTGCT
GCGTAACATCGTTGCTGCTCCATAACATCAAACATCGACCCACGGCGTAACGCGCTTGCTGCTTGGATGC
CCGAGGCATAGACTGTACAAAAAAACAGTCATAACAAGCCATGAAAACCGCCACTGCGCCGTTACCACCG
CTGCGTTCGGTCAAGGTTCTGGACCAGTTGCGTGAGCGCATACGCTACTTGCATTACAGTTTACGAACCG
AACAGGCTTATGTCAACTGGGTTCGTGCCTTCATCCGTTTCCACGGTGTGCGTCACCCGGCAACCTTGGG
CAGCAGCGAAGTCGAGGCATTTCTGTCCTGGCTGGCGAACGAGCGCAAGGTTTCGGTCTCCACGCATCGT
CAGGCATTGGCGGCCTTGCTGTTCTTCTACGGCAAGGTGCTGTGCACGGATCTGCCCTGGCTTCAGGAGA
TCGGAAGACCTCGGCCGTCGCGGCGCTTGCCGGTGGTGCTGACCCCGGATGAAGTGGTTCGCATCCTCGG
TTTTCTGGAAGGCGAGCATCGTTTGTTCGCCCAGGACTCTAGCTATAGTTCTAGTGGTTGGCTACTAATA
GGTTGTATTGATGTTGGACGAGTCGGAATCGCAGACCGATACCAGGATCTTGCCATCCTATGGAACTGCC
TCGGTGAGTTTTCTCCTTCATTACAGAAACGGCTTTTTCAAAAATATGGTATTGATAATCCTGATATGAA
TAAATTGCAGTTTCATTTGATGCTCGATGAGTTTTTCTAATCAGAATTGGTTAATTGGTTGTAACACTGG
CAGAGCATTACGCTGACTTGACGGGACGGCGCAAGCTCATGACCAAAATCCCTTAACGTGAGTTTTCGTT
CCACTGAGCGTCAGACCCCGTAGAAAAGATCAAAGGATCTTCTTGAGATCCTTTTTTTCTGCGCGTAATC
TGCTGCTTGCAAACAAAAAAACCACCGCTACCAGCGGTGGTTTGTTTGCCGGATCAAGAGCTACCAACTC
TTTTTCCGAAGGTAACTGGCTTCAGCAGAGCGCAGATACCAAATACTGTTCTTCTAGTGTAGCCGTAGTT
AGGCCACCACTTCAAGAACTCTGTAGCACCGCCTACATACCTCGCTCTGCTAATCCTGTTACCAGTGGCT
GCTGCCAGTGGCGATAAGTCGTGTCTTACCGGGTTGGACTCAAGACGATAGTTACCGGATAAGGCGCAGC
GGTCGGGCTGAACGGGGGGTTCGTGCACACAGCCCAGCTTGGAGCGAACGACCTACACCGAACTGAGATA
CCTACAGCGTGAGCTATGAGAAAGCGCCACGCTTCCCGAAGGGAGAAAGGCGGACAGGTATCCGGTAAGC
GGCAGGGTCGGAACAGGAGAGCGCACGAGGGAGCTTCCAGGGGGAAACGCCTGGTATCTTTATAGTCCTG
TCGGGTTTCGCCACCTCTGACTTGAGCGTCGATTTTTGTGATGCTCGTCAGGGGGGCGGAGCCTATGGAA
AAACGCCAGCAACGCGGCCTTTTTACGGTTCCTGGCCTTTTGCTGGCCTTTTGCTCACATGTTCTTTCCT
GCGTTATCCCCTGATTCTGTGGATAACCGTATTACCGCTAGCATGGATCTCGGGGACGTCTAACTACTAA
GCGAGAGTAGGGAACTGCCAGGCATCAAATAAAACGAAAGGCTCAGTCGGAAGACTGGGCCTTTCGTTTT
ATCTGTTGTTTGTCGGTGAACGCTCTCCTGAGTAGGACAAATCCGCCGGGAGCGGATTTGAACGTTGTGA
AGCAACGGCCCGGAGGGTGGCGGGCAGGACGCCCGCCATAAACTGCCAGGCATCAAACTAAGCAGAAGGC
CATC
